Addgene plasmid #173158: pFGC-I2Cas9
Purpose: Expresses Cas9 in dividing Arabidopsis cells. Contains dsRED and Basta for fast transformant selection.
Depositing lab: Piotr Ziolkowski. Depositing organization: Adam Mickiewicz University. Publication: NuA4 and H2A.Z control environmental responses and autotrophic growth in Arabidopsis. Bieluszewski T, Sura W, Dziegielewski W, Bieluszewska A, Lachance C, Kabza M, Szymanska-Lejman M, Abram M, Wlodzimierz P, De Winne N, De Jaeger G, Sadowski J, Cote J, Ziolkowski PA. Nat Commun. 2022 Jan 12;13(1):277. doi: 10.1038/s41467-021-27882-5. PubMed 35022409.
Backbone
  Vector backbone: pFGC-RCS
  Backbone size w/o insert (bp): 6615
  Total vector size (bp): 16301
  Modifications to backbone: Cloned dsRED cassette under napin promoter Cloned ICU2 promoter to control Cas9 expression
  Vector type: Plant Expression
  Selectable markers: Basta ; Transgenic seeds display DsRed fluorescence.
Growth in bacteria
  Bacterial resistance: Kanamycin, 50 μg/mL
  Growth temperature: 37°C
  Growth strain: DH5alpha
  Growth instructions: For growing in Agrobacterium GV3101 strain, use kanamycin, gentamycin and rifampicin.
  Copy number: Unknown
Gene/Insert 1
  Gene/Insert name: hSpCas9 (alt name: human codon optimized Streptococcus pyogenes Cas9)
  Species: Streptococcus pyogenes
  Insert size (bp): 4101
  Mutation: codon usage optimized for expression in human
  Tag / fusion protein: 3xFLAG-NLS (N terminal on backbone); NLS (C terminal on backbone)
Gene/Insert 2
  Gene/Insert name: pNAP:dsRED:tNOS (alt name: DsRed)
  Species: Brassica napus, Discosoma sp., Agrobacterium tumefaciens
  Insert size (bp): 2060
  Mutation: Contains a D169N mutation with no visible effect on fluorescence.
Gene/Insert 3
  Gene/Insert name: pMAS:BAR:tMAS (alt name: Basta)
  Species: Agrobacterium tumefaciens, Streptomyces hygroscopicus
  Insert size (bp): 1200
Gene/Insert 4
  Gene/Insert name: ICU2 upstream regulatory region
  Species: A. thaliana (mustard weed)
  Insert size (bp): 1810
Resource information
  A portion of this plasmid was derived from a plasmid made by: The 3×Flag-NLS-hSpCas9-NLS::NOSt cassette was a gift from Dr. Jian-Kang Zhu.
Terms and licenses: Academic/Nonprofit Terms; Industry Terms: Not Available to Industry
Depositor comments: This vector was designed and constructed by Dr. Tomasz Bieluszewski. Detailed protocol for CRISPR/Cas9-based mutagenesis using this system in: Bieluszewski T, Szymanska-Lejman M, Dziegielewski W, Zhu L, Ziolkowski PA. Efficient Generation of CRISPR/Cas9-Based Mutants Supported by Fluorescent Seed Selection in Different Arabidopsis Accessions, in: Plant Gametogenesis: Methods and Protocols (ed. Christophe Lambing), Methods in Molecular Biology, vol. 2484. https://doi.org/10.1007/978-1-0716-2253-7_13 https://pubmed.ncbi.nlm.nih.gov/35461452/
How to cite: pFGC-I2Cas9 was a gift from Piotr Ziolkowski (Addgene plasmid # 173158 ; http://n2t.net/addgene:173158 ; RRID:Addgene_173158)
