[The description below was written by a language model from this plasmid's Addgene catalogue record and pLannotate feature annotations shown in this document.]
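Description:
pFGC-I2Cas9 is a roughly 16.3 kb binary T-DNA vector for Agrobacterium-mediated transformation of Arabidopsis, built on the pFGC-RCS backbone. Outside the T-DNA borders it carries a kanamycin resistance gene (aphA-3 type), a ColE1/pBR322-type origin with the bom site for propagation in E. coli, and the pVS1 oriV with RepA and StaA for replication and stable maintenance in Agrobacterium. The two sequence records, one from the depositor and one from repository sequencing, show the same feature set in the same order, differ by only a few bases in length, and simply start at different positions on the circle.

Between the right and left border repeats lie three cassettes. The first expresses human codon-optimised Streptococcus pyogenes Cas9, carrying an N-terminal 3xFLAG-NLS and a C-terminal nucleoplasmin NLS and ending in a NOS terminator. It is driven by about 1.8 kb of the Arabidopsis ICU2 upstream regulatory region, which is intended to direct expression to dividing cells. The automated annotation does not label this promoter; the SBT1.9 fragment it calls upstream of Cas9 on the opposite strand probably reflects neighbouring genomic sequence within that region, and the short PGK1 terminator hit is likely spurious. The second cassette places DsRed (with a D169N change reported not to visibly affect fluorescence) under the Brassica napus napin seed promoter with a NOS terminator, so that transgenic seeds fluoresce red. The third is the bar gene between the mannopine synthase promoter and terminator, conferring Basta (phosphinothricin) resistance.

No guide RNA cassette is recorded or annotated; a lacZα fragment next to the right border may be left over from a cloning site. The vector is used for CRISPR/Cas9 mutagenesis in Arabidopsis, with rapid selection of transformants by seed fluorescence or herbicide.
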