Features (pLannotate 1.2.2; 22 found; start..end, strand, type, name):
    425..1219    +  CDS            KanR: aminoglycoside phosphotransferase; aphA-3; confers resistance to kanamycin
   1306..1894    +  rep_origin     ori: high-copy-number ColE1/pMB1/pBR322/pUC origin of replication
   2080..2220    -  misc_feature   bom: basis of mobility region from pBR322
   2322..2361    -  CDS            rop (fragment): Rop protein, which maintains plasmids at low copy number; rop
   2564..2758    -  rep_origin     pVS1 oriV: origin of replication for the Pseudomonas plasmid pVS1 (Heeb et al., 2000)
   2824..3892    -  CDS            pVS1 RepA (fragment): replication protein from the Pseudomonas plasmid pVS1 (Heeb et al., 2000)
   4325..4954    -  CDS            pVS1 StaA: stability protein from the Pseudomonas plasmid pVS1 (Heeb et al., 2000)
   5514..5915    -  CDS            Y4CG_SINFN (fragment): Protein inferred from homology: Swiss-Prot protein existence level 3. From Sinorhizobium fredii (strain NBRC 101917 / NGR234).
   6254..6278    -  misc_feature   RB T-DNA repeat: right border repeat from nopaline C58 T-DNA
   6344..6498    -  CDS            lacZα (fragment): LacZα fragment of β-galactosidase; lacZ fragment
   6504..7643    -  CDS            SBT1.9 (fragment): SBT19_ARATH - Experimental evidence at transcript level: Swiss-Prot protein existence level 2. From Arabidopsis thaliana (Mouse-ear cress).
   7845..7863    +  terminator     PGK1 terminator (fragment): S. cerevisae PGK1; transcription terminator for 3-phosphoglycerate kinase gene
   8441..10042   +  CDS            Cas9(N): N-terminal portion of Streptococcus pyogenes Cas9 (Zetsche et al., 2015)
  10043..12541   +  CDS            Cas9(C): C-terminal portion of Streptococcus pyogenes Cas9 (Zetsche et al., 2015)
  12542..12589   +  CDS            nucleoplasmin NLS: bipartite nuclear localization signal from nucleoplasmin
  12628..12880   +  terminator     NOS terminator: nopaline synthase terminator and poly(A) signal
  14043..14717   +  CDS            DsRed: DsRed is a basic (constitutively fluorescent) red fluorescent protein published in 1999, derived from Discosoma sp..
  14721..14973   +  terminator     NOS terminator: nopaline synthase terminator and poly(A) signal
  14992..15372   +  promoter       MAS promoter: mannopine synthase promoter (Velten et al., 1984)
  15378..15926   +  CDS            bar: PAT_STRHY - Experimental evidence at protein level: Swiss-Prot protein existence level 1. Inactivates phosphinothricin (PPT) by transfer of an acetyl group from acetyl CoA. Can also acetylate demethylphosphinothricin but not PTT or glutamate. This enzyme is an effector of phosphinothricin tripeptide (PTT or bialaphos) resistance. From Streptomyces hygroscopicus. Introduced by genetic manipulation and expressed in glufosinate-tolerant maize by Dekalb Genetics.
  15939..16191   +  terminator     MAS terminator: mannopine synthase terminator
  16277..16301   -  misc_feature   LB T-DNA repeat: left border repeat from nopaline C58 T-DNA
>Addgene plasmid #173158 | pFGC-I2Cas9 | depositor full sequence | sequence record 353650 | pFGC-I2Cas9 sequence 16301 bps
CCAGCCAGCCAACAGCTCCCCGACCGGCAGCTCGGCACAAAATCACCACTCGATACAGGCAGCCCATCAG
TCCGGGACGGCGTCAGCGGGAGAGCCGTTGTAAGGCGGCAGACTTTGCTCATGTTACCGATGCTATTCGG
AAGAACGGCAACTAAGCTGCCGGGTTTGAAACACGGATGATCTCGCGGAGGGTAGCATGTTGATTGTAAC
GATGACAGAGCGTTGCTGCCTGTGATCACCGCGGTTTCAAAATCGGCTCCGTCGATACTATGTTATACGC
CAACTTTGAAAACAACTTTGAAAAAGCTGTTTTCTGGTATTTAAGGTTTTAGAATGCAAGGAACAGTGAA
TTGGAGTTCGTCTTGTTATAATTAGCTTCTTGGGGTATCTTTAAATACTGTAGAAAAGAGGAAGGAAATA
ATAAATGGCTAAAATGAGAATATCACCGGAATTGAAAAAACTGATCGAAAAATACCGCTGCGTAAAAGAT
ACGGAAGGAATGTCTCCTGCTAAGGTATATAAGCTGGTGGGAGAAAATGAAAACCTATATTTAAAAATGA
CGGACAGCCGGTATAAAGGGACCACCTATGATGTGGAACGGGAAAAGGACATGATGCTATGGCTGGAAGG
AAAGCTGCCTGTTCCAAAGGTCCTGCACTTTGAACGGCATGATGGCTGGAGCAATCTGCTCATGAGTGAG
GCCGATGGCGTCCTTTGCTCGGAAGAGTATGAAGATGAACAAAGCCCTGAAAAGATTATCGAGCTGTATG
CGGAGTGCATCAGGCTCTTTCACTCCATCGACATATCGGATTGTCCCTATACGAATAGCTTAGACAGCCG
CTTAGCCGAATTGGATTACTTACTGAATAACGATCTGGCCGATGTGGATTGCGAAAACTGGGAAGAAGAC
ACTCCATTTAAAGATCCGCGCGAGCTGTATGATTTTTTAAAGACGGAAAAGCCCGAAGAGGAACTTGTCT
TTTCCCACGGCGACCTGGGAGACAGCAACATCTTTGTGAAAGATGGCAAAGTAAGTGGCTTTATTGATCT
TGGGAGAAGCGGCAGGGCGGACAAGTGGTATGACATTGCCTTCTGCGTCCGGTCGATCAGGGAGGATATC
GGGGAAGAACAGTATGTCGAGCTATTTTTTGACTTACTGGGGATCAAGCCTGATTGGGAGAAAATAAAAT
ATTATATTTTACTGGATGAATTGTTTTAGTACCTAGAATGCATGACCAAAATCCCTTAACGTGAGTTTTC
GTTCCACTGAGCGTCAGACCCCGTAGAAAAGATCAAAGGATCTTCTTGAGATCCTTTTTTTCTGCGCGTA
ATCTGCTGCTTGCAAACAAAAAAACCACCGCTACCAGCGGTGGTTTGTTTGCCGGATCAAGAGCTACCAA
CTCTTTTTCCGAAGGTAACTGGCTTCAGCAGAGCGCAGATACCAAATACTGTCCTTCTAGTGTAGCCGTA
GTTAGGCCACCACTTCAAGAACTCTGTAGCACCGCCTACATACCTCGCTCTGCTAATCCTGTTACCAGTG
GCTGCTGCCAGTGGCGATAAGTCGTGTCTTACCGGGTTGGACTCAAGACGATAGTTACCGGATAAGGCGC
AGCGGTCGGGCTGAACGGGGGGTTCGTGCACACAGCCCAGCTTGGAGCGAACGACCTACACCGAACTGAG
ATACCTACAGCGTGAGCTATGAGAAAGCGCCACGCTTCCCGAAGGGAGAAAGGCGGACAGGTATCCGGTA
AGCGGCAGGGTCGGAACAGGAGAGCGCACGAGGGAGCTTCCAGGGGGAAACGCCTGGTATCTTTATAGTC
CTGTCGGGTTTCGCCACCTCTGACTTGAGCGTCGATTTTTGTGATGCTCGTCAGGGGGGCGGAGCCTATG
GAAAAACGCCAGCAACGCGGCCTTTTTACGGTTCCTGGCCTTTTGCTGGCCTTTTGCTCACATGTTCTTT
CCTGCGTTATCCCCTGATTCTGTGGATAACCGTATTACCGCCTTTGAGTGAGCTGATACCGCTCGCCGCA
GCCGAACGACCGAGCGCAGCGAGTCAGTGAGCGAGGAAGCGGAAGAGCGCCTGATGCGGTATTTTCTCCT
TACGCATCTGTGCGGTATTTCACACCGCATATGGTGCACTCTCAGTACAATCTGCTCTGATGCCGCATAG
TTAAGCCAGTATACACTCCGCTATCGCTACGTGACTGGGTCATGGCTGCGCCCCGACACCCGCCAACACC
CGCTGACGCGCCCTGACGGGCTTGTCTGCTCCCGGCATCCGCTTACAGACAAGCTGTGACCGTCTCCGGG
AGCTGCATGTGTCAGAGGTTTTCACCGTCATCACCGAAACGCGCGAGGCAGGGTGCCTTGATGTGGGCGC
CGGCGGTCGAGTGGCGACGGCGCGGCTTGTCCGCGCCCTGGTAGATTGCCTGGCCGTAGGCCAGCCATTT
TTGAGCGGCCAGCGGCCGCGATAGGCCGACGCGAAGCGGCGGGGCGTAGGGAGCGCAGCGACCGAAGGGT
AGGCGCTTTTTGCAGCTCTTCGGCTGTGCGCTGGCCAGACAGTTATGCACAGGCCAGGCGGGTTTTAAGA
GTTTTAATAAGTTTTAAAGAGTTTTAGGCGGAAAAATCGCCTTTTTTCTCTTTTATATCAGTCACTTACA
TGTGTGACCGGTTCCCAATGTACGGCTTTGGGTTCCCAATGTACGGGTTCCGGTTCCCAATGTACGGCTT
TGGGTTCCCAATGTACGTGCTATCCACAGGAAAGAGACCTTTTCGACCTTTTTCCCCTGCTAGGGCAATT
TGCCCTAGCATCTGCTCCGTACATTAGGAACCGGCGGATGCTTCGCCCTCGATCAGGTTGCGGTAGCGCA
TGACTAGGATCGGGCCAGCCTGCCCCGCCTCCTCCTTCAAATCGTACTCCGGCAGGTCATTTGACCCGAT
CAGCTTGCGCACGGTGAAACAGAACTTCTTGAACTCTCCGGCGCTGCCACTGCGTTCGTAGATCGTCTTG
AACAACCATCTGGCTTCTGCCTTGCCTGCGGCGCGGCGTGCCAGGCGGTAGAGAAAACGGCCGATGCCGG
GATCGATCAAAAAGTAATCGGGGTGAACCGTCAGCACGTCCGGGTTCTTGCCTTCTGTGATCTCGCGGTA
CATCCAATCAGCTAGCTCGATCTCGATGTACTCCGGCCGCCCGGTTTCGCTCTTTACGATCTTGTAGCGG
CTAATCAAGGCTTCACCCTCGGATACCGTCACCAGGCGGCCGTTCTTGGCCTTCTTCGTACGCTGCATGG
CAACGTGCGTGGTGTTTAACCGAATGCAGGTTTCTACCAGGTCGTCTTTCTGCTTTCCGCCATCGGCTCG
CCGGCAGAACTTGAGTACGTCCGCAACGTGTGGACGGAACACGCGGCCGGGCTTGTCTCCCTTCCCTTCC
CGGTATCGGTTCATGGATTCGGTTAGATGGGAAACCGCCATCAGTACCAGGTCGTAATCCCACACACTGG
CCATGCCGGCCGGCCCTGCGGAAACCTCTACGTGCCCGTCTGGAAGCTCGTAGCGGATCACCTCGCCAGC
TCGTCGGTCACGCTTCGACAGACGGAAAACGGCCACGTCCATGATGCTGCGACTATCGCGGGTGCCCACG
TCATAGAGCATCGGAACGAAAAAATCTGGTTGCTCGTCGCCCTTGGGCGGCTTCCTAATCGACGGCGCAC
CGGCTGCCGGCGGTTGCCGGGATTCTTTGCGGATTCGATCAGCGGCCGCTTGCCACGATTCACCGGGGCG
TGCTTCTGCCTCGATGCGTTGCCGCTGGGCGGCCTGCGCGGCCTTCAACTTCTCCACCAGGTCATCACCC
AGCGCCGCGCCGATTTGTACCGGGCCGGATGGTTTGCGACCGTCACGCCGATTCCTCGGGCTTGGGGGTT
CCAGTGCCATTGCAGGGCCGGCAGACAACCCAGCCGCTTACGCCTGGCCAACCGCCCGTTCCTCCACACA
TGGGGCATTCCACGGCGTCGGTGCCTGGTTGTTCTTGATTTTCCATGCCGCCTCCTTTAGCCGCTAAAAT
TCATCTACTCATTTATTCATTTGCTCATTTACTCTGGTAGCTGCGCGATGTATTCAGATAGCAGCTCGGT
AATGGTCTTGCCTTGGCGTACCGCGTACATCTTCAGCTTGGTGTGATCCTCCGCCGGCAACTGAAAGTTG
ACCCGCTTCATGGCTGGCGTGTCTGCCAGGCTGGCCAACGTTGCAGCCTTGCTGCTGCGTGCGCTCGGAC
GGCCGGCACTTAGCGTGTTTGTGCTTTTGCTCATTTTCTCTTTACCTCATTAACTCAAATGAGTTTTGAT
TTAATTTCAGCGGCCAGCGCCTGGACCTCGCGGGCAGCGTCGCCCTCGGGTTCTGATTCAAGAACGGTTG
TGCCGGCGGCGGCAGTGCCTGGGTAGCTCACGCGCTGCGTGATACGGGACTCAAGAATGGGCAGCTCGTA
CCCGGCCAGCGCCTCGGCAACCTCACCGCCGATGCGCGTGCCTTTGATCGCCCGCGACACGACAAAGGCC
GCTTGTAGCCTTCCATCCGTGACCTCAATGCGCTGCTTAACCAGCTCCACCAGGTCGGCGGTGGCCCATA
TGTCGTAAGGGCTTGGCTGCACCGGAATCAGCACGAAGTCGGCTGCCTTGATCGCGGACACAGCCAAGTC
CGCCGCCTGGGGCGCTCCGTCGATCACTACGAAGTCGCGCCGGCCGATGGCCTTCACGTCGCGGTCAATC
GTCGGGCGGTCGATGCCGACAACGGTTAGCGGTTGATCTTCCCGCACGGCCGCCCAATCGCGGGCACTGC
CCTGGGGATCGGAATCGACTAACAGAACATCGGCCCCGGCGAGTTGCAGGGCGCGGGCTAGATGGGTTGC
GATGGTCGTCTTGCCTGACCCGCCTTTCTGGTTAAGTACAGCGATAACCTTCATGCGTTCCCCTTGCGTA
TTTGTTTATTTACTCATCGCATCATATACGCAGCGACCGCATGACGCAAGCTGTTTTACTCAAATACACA
TCACCTTTTTAGACGGCGGCGCTCGGTTTCTTCAGCGGCCAAGCTGGCCGGCCAGGCCGCCAGCTTGGCA
TCAGACAAACCGGCCAGGATTTCATGCAGCCGCACGGTTGAGACGTGCGCGGGCGGCTCGAACACGTACC
CGGCCGCGATCATCTCCGCCTCGATCTCTTCGGTAATGAAAAACGGTTCGTCCTGGCCGTCCTGGTGCGG
TTTCATGCTTGTTCCTCTTGGCGTTCATTCTCGGCGGCCGCCAGGGCGTCGGCCTCGGTCAATGCGTCCT
CACGGAAGGCACCGCGCCGCCTGGCCTCGGTGGGCGTCACTTCCTCGCTGCGCTCAAGTGCGCGGTACAG
GGTCGAGCGATGCACGCCAAGCAGTGCAGCCGCCTCTTTCACGGTGCGGCCTTCCTGGTCGATCAGCTCG
CGGGCGTGCGCGATCTGTGCCGGGGTGAGGGTAGGGCGGGGGCCAAACTTCACGCCTCGGGCCTTGGCGG
CCTCGCGCCCGCTCCGGGTGCGGTCGATGATTAGGGAACGCTCGAACTCGGCAATGCCGGCGAACACGGT
CAACACCATGCGGCCGGCCGGCGTGGTGGTGTCGGCCCACGGCTCTGCCAGGCTACGCAGGCCCGCGCCG
GCCTCCTGGATGCGCTCGGCAATGTCCAGTAGGTCGCGGGTGCTGCGGGCCAGGCGGTCTAGCCTGGTCA
CTGTCACAACGTCGCCAGGGCGTAGGTGGTCAAGCATCCTGGCCAGCTCCGGGCGGTCGCGCCTGGTGCC
GGTGATCTTCTCGGAAAACAGCTTGGTGCAGCCGGCCGCGTGCAGTTCGGCCCGTTGGTTGGTCAAGTCC
TGGTCGTCGGTGCTGACGCGGGCATAGCCCAGCAGGCCAGCGGCGGCGCTCTTGTTCATGGCGTAATGTC
TCCGGTTCTAGTCGCAAGTATTCTACTTTATGCGACTAAAACACGCGACAAGAAAACGCCAGGAAAAGGG
CAGGGCGGCAGCCTGTCGCGTAACTTAGGACTTGTGCGACATGTCGTTTTCAGAAGACGGCTGCACTGAA
CGTCAGAAGCCGACTGCACTATAGCAGCGGAGGGGTTGGATCAAAGTACTTTGATCCCGAGGGGAACCCT
GTGGTTGGCATGCACATACAAATGGACGAACGGATAAACCTTTTCACGCCCTTTTAAATATCCGTTATTC
TAATAAACGCTCTTTTCTCTTAGGTTTACCCGCCAATATATCCTGTCAAACACTGATAGTTTAAACTGAA
GGCGGGAAACGACAATCTGATCCAAGCTCAAGCTGCTCTAGCATTCGCCATTCAGGCTGCGCAACTGTTG
GGAAGGGCGATCGGTGCGGGCCTCTTCGCTATTACGCCAGCTGGCGAAAGGGGGATGTGCTGCAAGGCGA
TTAAGTTGGGTAACGCCAGGGTTTTCCCAGTCACGACGTTGTAAAACGACGGCCAGTGCCAAGCTCAACG
CTGCCAGATTCGATGTAAGTTACTGGAAACTGAACCGAAGGGAACTCTCCAGGAAACAGAGATGGAAAAC
TGAAACTAACTCTGTTTCCAAACGTTAGGGTTCCTTGAAATTGCCTACCAATTGTTCCCGCTCCAACCGT
CATAATCCACGGCGCTCCGTTAATCAAACTCCAGTAATATGGCCCGTCGTTACCGCCGGAAGTAACCACG
AAAACGCCTTTTTGAATCGCTGCAAAAGATGCGACTGCGATTGGATCATTTTCTAGACCGAAACCATCAT
TGTCGTCATCATCCTCAAAACTCAATCCTAGCGACAGAGATATCACATGGACTCCATCTCGAATCGCTTG
ATCAATCGCTGCGATTACATCTGATGAGTAAATCCCTTCTTCCCACGCGGCTTTGTAGATTGCTAGATGC
GCGTGTGGTGCGATTCCTGAGGCGGTTCCTTGGGCGTAAGAGAAGTAAGACGCGTTCTTAACATGATTCC
CAGCTGCAATGGCTGCAACATGAGTGCCGTGTCCGATTGTATCGTACGGTGAAGAGTATTGGCCAATCTT
GGTTTCTCTCAAATCAGGGTTGTTGGCGAACAAACCCTTGTTGAATACCTTAGCACCGATTAGTTTCTTG
TTGCACAAGGAAGAAGAATTGAATTCACATGCTCCTTTCCATTTAGACGGAACCGAACCAACCCCATCGT
CGTGAAAGCTGGGACTATCGGGCCAAATTCCGGTATCTATAATACCGATTACTATACCAGCTCCATAATT
CGAGACCGGCCATGTACCGGATGTCGAATTTAAACCGATAAACTTTGGAGAGAAAGTGGTATGAAGCTTA
ACCGGTAAATCTTTGGTGAACGAGACATACCCGGGTTTGTGTTTAAGACGTTGGAGCTCAGAGTTGGTGA
GAACCGCGCTAAACCCGTGAACCGAATCGGTATAAGCGTAGATAATCTTTGGTTTTCTATTGGTTATAAC
TGAAGTAAGAGTTGTGGAAAACCAGCTCCGATGATCGGAAAATGGCAACGGTTTAGCGGATAAGTCCATG
TGGATGATGTAAGGAGAGGTCTCCGCCGTTACAATCGCTACGAAAAATGAGAACACCAGAATAATTACGA
CGGTCATCCCCATGTCTGAGCAAGTTTTTTTCTCTGGTCTCTTCAAAGTGAAATGAATTTTGGTGTTAGT
AAGAAACAATTATAGTGTTGTTGTTAATAGATGTTTAGTTTTTATTATGACAAAAAAGTTGCAGAGAATG
TAACCTTTACTTGGCTTTTGCTTTTGTTAAAGTGGTTTTAGGTGGTCGGCAACACATCATCTCTCATCAT
TGTTTTTTTTTCTTTTCTCTTTCAATTGGGCTTTATCATAGAGAACAATGATTTTGGATATGAACTTATT
AGTAGTTTCAGCAATAGTTTAGACTTTCGAATCGGTAAATATCAGTAACTTAGAACTCAGGCTGAAACTT
TGATTCTTTTACTGTATTTAGCTAGATTCTACACTTGGTGGACTCCATCAGCAATTACTTCACAGACCGA
GGTAGCTCCTACAACTCTCTGATGCTTGATCTCGTTCAAATAGATGTCTCATAATTGCTTCTTTTTTGTT
TTTGTTTTTGGGCTTTATTAAAGAGGAGTAAGGCCCATTAAGAGAACCCGTTTGTTTGTTGGATTCGGAT
TTGGCAAATGGATAGCGCCAAAATCGTGTCGATTTTCCCGCCATCTCCATTTCTTAATCTGGGTTCTTAA
ACCTAAATCAGTTACTCAGCTTCACCAAACCACCAAATTGACCGGATTTGTAAAATCGAGATGGACTATA
AGGACCACGACGGAGACTACAAGGATCATGATATTGATTACAAAGACGATGACGATAAGATGGCCCCAAA
GAAGAAGCGGAAGGTCGGTATCCACGGAGTCCCAGCAGCCGACAAGAAGTACAGCATCGGCCTGGACATC
GGCACCAACTCTGTGGGCTGGGCCGTGATCACCGACGAGTACAAGGTGCCCAGCAAGAAATTCAAGGTGC
TGGGCAACACCGACCGGCACAGCATCAAGAAGAACCTGATCGGAGCCCTGCTGTTCGACAGCGGCGAAAC
AGCCGAGGCCACCCGGCTGAAGAGAACCGCCAGAAGAAGATACACCAGACGGAAGAACCGGATCTGCTAT
CTGCAAGAGATCTTCAGCAACGAGATGGCCAAGGTGGACGACAGCTTCTTCCACAGACTGGAAGAGTCCT
TCCTGGTGGAAGAGGATAAGAAGCACGAGCGGCACCCCATCTTCGGCAACATCGTGGACGAGGTGGCCTA
CCACGAGAAGTACCCCACCATCTACCACCTGAGAAAGAAACTGGTGGACAGCACCGACAAGGCCGACCTG
CGGCTGATCTATCTGGCCCTGGCCCACATGATCAAGTTCCGGGGCCACTTCCTGATCGAGGGCGACCTGA
ACCCCGACAACAGCGACGTGGACAAGCTGTTCATCCAGCTGGTGCAGACCTACAACCAGCTGTTCGAGGA
AAACCCCATCAACGCCAGCGGCGTGGACGCCAAGGCCATCCTGTCTGCCAGACTGAGCAAGAGCAGACGG
CTGGAAAATCTGATCGCCCAGCTGCCCGGCGAGAAGAAGAATGGCCTGTTCGGAAACCTGATTGCCCTGA
GCCTGGGCCTGACCCCCAACTTCAAGAGCAACTTCGACCTGGCCGAGGATGCCAAACTGCAGCTGAGCAA
GGACACCTACGACGACGACCTGGACAACCTGCTGGCCCAGATCGGCGACCAGTACGCCGACCTGTTTCTG
GCCGCCAAGAACCTGTCCGACGCCATCCTGCTGAGCGACATCCTGAGAGTGAACACCGAGATCACCAAGG
CCCCCCTGAGCGCCTCTATGATCAAGAGATACGACGAGCACCACCAGGACCTGACCCTGCTGAAAGCTCT
CGTGCGGCAGCAGCTGCCTGAGAAGTACAAAGAGATTTTCTTCGACCAGAGCAAGAACGGCTACGCCGGC
TACATTGACGGCGGAGCCAGCCAGGAAGAGTTCTACAAGTTCATCAAGCCCATCCTGGAAAAGATGGACG
GCACCGAGGAACTGCTCGTGAAGCTGAACAGAGAGGACCTGCTGCGGAAGCAGCGGACCTTCGACAACGG
CAGCATCCCCCACCAGATCCACCTGGGAGAGCTGCACGCCATTCTGCGGCGGCAGGAAGATTTTTACCCA
TTCCTGAAGGACAACCGGGAAAAGATCGAGAAGATCCTGACCTTCCGCATCCCCTACTACGTGGGCCCTC
TGGCCAGGGGAAACAGCAGATTCGCCTGGATGACCAGAAAGAGCGAGGAAACCATCACCCCCTGGAACTT
CGAGGAAGTGGTGGACAAGGGCGCTTCCGCCCAGAGCTTCATCGAGCGGATGACCAACTTCGATAAGAAC
CTGCCCAACGAGAAGGTGCTGCCCAAGCACAGCCTGCTGTACGAGTACTTCACCGTGTATAACGAGCTGA
CCAAAGTGAAATACGTGACCGAGGGAATGAGAAAGCCCGCCTTCCTGAGCGGCGAGCAGAAAAAGGCCAT
CGTGGACCTGCTGTTCAAGACCAACCGGAAAGTGACCGTGAAGCAGCTGAAAGAGGACTACTTCAAGAAA
ATCGAGTGCTTCGACTCCGTGGAAATCTCCGGCGTGGAAGATCGGTTCAACGCCTCCCTGGGCACATACC
ACGATCTGCTGAAAATTATCAAGGACAAGGACTTCCTGGACAATGAGGAAAACGAGGACATTCTGGAAGA
TATCGTGCTGACCCTGACACTGTTTGAGGACAGAGAGATGATCGAGGAACGGCTGAAAACCTATGCCCAC
CTGTTCGACGACAAAGTGATGAAGCAGCTGAAGCGGCGGAGATACACCGGCTGGGGCAGGCTGAGCCGGA
AGCTGATCAACGGCATCCGGGACAAGCAGTCCGGCAAGACAATCCTGGATTTCCTGAAGTCCGACGGCTT
CGCCAACAGAAACTTCATGCAGCTGATCCACGACGACAGCCTGACCTTTAAAGAGGACATCCAGAAAGCC
CAGGTGTCCGGCCAGGGCGATAGCCTGCACGAGCACATTGCCAATCTGGCCGGCAGCCCCGCCATTAAGA
AGGGCATCCTGCAGACAGTGAAGGTGGTGGACGAGCTCGTGAAAGTGATGGGCCGGCACAAGCCCGAGAA
CATCGTGATCGAAATGGCCAGAGAGAACCAGACCACCCAGAAGGGACAGAAGAACAGCCGCGAGAGAATG
AAGCGGATCGAAGAGGGCATCAAAGAGCTGGGCAGCCAGATCCTGAAAGAACACCCCGTGGAAAACACCC
AGCTGCAGAACGAGAAGCTGTACCTGTACTACCTGCAGAATGGGCGGGATATGTACGTGGACCAGGAACT
GGACATCAACCGGCTGTCCGACTACGATGTGGACCATATCGTGCCTCAGAGCTTTCTGAAGGACGACTCC
ATCGACAACAAGGTGCTGACCAGAAGCGACAAGAACCGGGGCAAGAGCGACAACGTGCCCTCCGAAGAGG
TCGTGAAGAAGATGAAGAACTACTGGCGGCAGCTGCTGAACGCCAAGCTGATTACCCAGAGAAAGTTCGA
CAATCTGACCAAGGCCGAGAGAGGCGGCCTGAGCGAACTGGATAAGGCCGGCTTCATCAAGAGACAGCTG
GTGGAAACCCGGCAGATCACAAAGCACGTGGCACAGATCCTGGACTCCCGGATGAACACTAAGTACGACG
AGAATGACAAGCTGATCCGGGAAGTGAAAGTGATCACCCTGAAGTCCAAGCTGGTGTCCGATTTCCGGAA
GGATTTCCAGTTTTACAAAGTGCGCGAGATCAACAACTACCACCACGCCCACGACGCCTACCTGAACGCC
GTCGTGGGAACCGCCCTGATCAAAAAGTACCCTAAGCTGGAAAGCGAGTTCGTGTACGGCGACTACAAGG
TGTACGACGTGCGGAAGATGATCGCCAAGAGCGAGCAGGAAATCGGCAAGGCTACCGCCAAGTACTTCTT
CTACAGCAACATCATGAACTTTTTCAAGACCGAGATTACCCTGGCCAACGGCGAGATCCGGAAGCGGCCT
CTGATCGAGACAAACGGCGAAACCGGGGAGATCGTGTGGGATAAGGGCCGGGATTTTGCCACCGTGCGGA
AAGTGCTGAGCATGCCCCAAGTGAATATCGTGAAAAAGACCGAGGTGCAGACAGGCGGCTTCAGCAAAGA
GTCTATCCTGCCCAAGAGGAACAGCGATAAGCTGATCGCCAGAAAGAAGGACTGGGACCCTAAGAAGTAC
GGCGGCTTCGACAGCCCCACCGTGGCCTATTCTGTGCTGGTGGTGGCCAAAGTGGAAAAGGGCAAGTCCA
AGAAACTGAAGAGTGTGAAAGAGCTGCTGGGGATCACCATCATGGAAAGAAGCAGCTTCGAGAAGAATCC
CATCGACTTTCTGGAAGCCAAGGGCTACAAAGAAGTGAAAAAGGACCTGATCATCAAGCTGCCTAAGTAC
TCCCTGTTCGAGCTGGAAAACGGCCGGAAGAGAATGCTGGCCTCTGCCGGCGAACTGCAGAAGGGAAACG
AACTGGCCCTGCCCTCCAAATATGTGAACTTCCTGTACCTGGCCAGCCACTATGAGAAGCTGAAGGGCTC
CCCCGAGGATAATGAGCAGAAACAGCTGTTTGTGGAACAGCACAAGCACTACCTGGACGAGATCATCGAG
CAGATCAGCGAGTTCTCCAAGAGAGTGATCCTGGCCGACGCTAATCTGGACAAAGTGCTGTCCGCCTACA
ACAAGCACCGGGATAAGCCCATCAGAGAGCAGGCCGAGAATATCATCCACCTGTTTACCCTGACCAATCT
GGGAGCCCCTGCCGCCTTCAAGTACTTTGACACCACCATCGACCGGAAGAGGTACACCAGCACCAAAGAG
GTGCTGGACGCCACCCTGATCCACCAGAGCATCACCGGCCTGTACGAGACACGGATCGACCTGTCTCAGC
TGGGAGGCGACAAAAGGCCGGCGGCCACGAAAAAGGCCGGCCAGGCAAAAAAGAAAAAGTAAGGATCTTG
ATTGATCGATAGAGCTCGAATTTCCCCGATCGTTCAAACATTTGGCAATAAAGTTTCTTAAGATTGAATC
CTGTTGCCGGTCTTGCGATGATTATCATATAATTTCTGTTGAATTACGTTAAGCATGTAATAATTAACAT
GTAATGCATGACGTTATTTATGAGATGGGTTTTTATGATTAGAGTCCCGCAATTATACATTTAATACGCG
ATAGAAAACAAAATATAGCGCGCAAACTAGGATAAATTATCGCGCGCGGTGTCATCTATGTTACTAGATC
GGGGATCCTTCCATGGGAATTCTGAGCTCTCTTCATCGGTGATTGATTCCTTTAAAGACTTATGTTTCTT
ATCTTGCTTCTGAGGCAAGTATTCAGTTACCAGTTACCACTTATATTCTGACTTTCTGACTGCATCCTCA
TTTTTCCAACATTTTAAATTTCATATTGGCTGAATGCTTCTTCTTTGAGGAAGAAACAATTCAGATGGCA
GAAATGTATCAACCAATGCATATATACAAATGTACCTCTTGTTCTCAAAACATCTATCGGATGGTTCCAT
TTGCTTTGTCATCCAATTAGTGACTACTTTATATTATTCACTCCTTTTTATTACTATTTCATGGAGGTTG
CCATGTACATTATATTTGTAAGGATGACGCTATTGAGCGTTTTTCTTCAATTTTCTTTATTTTAGACATG
GGTATGAAATGTGTGTTAGAGTTGGGTTGAATGAGATATACGTTCAAGTGAAGTGGCATACCGTTGTCGA
GTAAGGATGACCTACCCATTCTTGAGACAAATGTTACATTTTAGTATCAGAGTAAAATGTGTACCTATAA
CTCAAATTCGATTGACATGTATCCATTCAACATAAAATTAAACCAGCCTGCACCTGCATCCACATTTCAA
GTATTTTCAAACCGTTCGGCTCCTATCCACCGGGTGTAACAAGACGGATTCCGAATTTGGAAGATTTTGA
CTCAAATTCCCAATTTATATTGACCGTGACTAAATCAACTTTAACTTCTATAATTCTGATTAAGCTCCCA
ATTTATATTCCCAACGGCACTACCTCCAAAATTTATAGACTCTCATCCCCTTTTAAACCAACTTAGTAAA
CGCTCTTTTTTTTAATTTTATGAAGTTAAGTTTTTACCTTGTTTTTAAAAAGAATCGTTCATAAGATGCC
ATGCCAGAACATTAGCTACACGTTACACATAGCATGCAGCCGCGGAGAATTGTTTTTCTTCGCCACTTGT
CACTCCCTTCAAACACCTAAGAGCTTCTCTCTCACAGCACACACATACAATCACATGCGTGCATGCATTA
TTACACGTGATCGCCATGCAAATCTCCTTTATAGTCTATAAATTAACTCATCCGCTTCACTCTTTACTCA
AACCAAAACTCATCAATACAAACAAGATTAAAAACATACCCCATGCGGTCTTCCAAGAATGTTATCAAGG
AGTTCATGAGGTTTAAGGTTCGCATGGAAGGAACGGTCAATGGGCACGAGTTTGAAATAGAAGGCGAAGG
AGAGGGGAGGCCATACGAAGGCCACAATACCGTAAAGCTTAAGGTAACCAAGGGGGGACCTTTGCCATTT
GCTTGGGATATTTTGTCACCACAATTTCAGTATGGAAGCAAGGTATATGTCAAGCACCCTGCCGACATAC
CAGACTATAAAAAGCTGTCATTTCCTGAAGGATTTAAATGGGAAAGGGTCATGAACTTTGAAGACGGTGG
CGTCGTTACTGTAACCCAGGATTCCAGTTTGCAGGATGGCTGTTTCATCTACAAGGTCAAGTTCATTGGC
GTGAACTTTCCTTCCGATGGACCTGTTATGCAAAAGAAGACAATGGGCTGGGAAGCCAGCACTGAGCGTT
TGTATCCTCGTGATGGCGTGTTGAAAGGAGAGATTCATAAGGCTCTGAAGCTGAAAAACGGTGGTCATTA
CCTAGTTGAATTCAAAAGTATTTACATGGCAAAGAAGCCTGTGCAGCTACCAGGGTACTACTATGTTGAC
TCCAAACTGGATATAACAAGCCACAACGAAGACTATACAATCGTTGAGCAGTATGAAAGAACCGAGGGAC
GCCACCATCTGTTCCTTTAAGATCGTTCAAACATTTGGCAATAAAGTTTCTTAAGATTGAATCCTGTTGC
CGGTCTTGCGATGATTATCATATAATTTCTGTTGAATTACGTTAAGCATGTAATAATTAACATGTAATGC
ATGACGTTATTTATGAGATGGGTTTTTATGATTAGAGTCCCGCAATTATACATTTAATACGCGATAGAAA
ACAAAATATAGCGCGCAAACTAGGATAAATTATCGCGCGCGGTGTCATCTATGTTACTAGATCGCATGGG
AATTCTGAGATTTTTCAAATCAGTGCGCAAGACGTGACGTAAGTATCTGAGCTAGTTTTTATTTTTCTAC
TAATTTGGTCGTTTATTTCGGCGTGTAGGACATGGCAACCGGGCCTGAATTTCGCGGGTATTCTGTTTCT
ATTCCAACTTTTTCTTGATCCGCAGCCATTAACGACTTTTGAATAGATACGCTGACACGCCAAGCCTCGC
TAGTCAAAAGTGTACCAAACAACGCTTTACAGCAAGAACGGAATGCGCGTGACGCTCGCGGTGACGCCAT
TTCGCCTTTTCAGAAATGGATAAATAGCCTTGCTTCCTATTATATCTTCCCAAATTACCAATACATTACA
CTAGCATCTGAATTTCATAACCAATCTCGATACACCAAATCGAATCGATGAGCCCAGAACGACGCCCGGC
CGACATCCGCCGTGCCACCGAGGCGGACATGCCGGCGGTCTGCACCATCGTCAACCACTACATCGAGACA
AGCACGGTCAACTTCCGTACCGAGCCGCAGGAACCGCAGGAGTGGACGGACGACCTCGTCCGTCTGCGGG
AGCGCTATCCCTGGCTCGTCGCCGAGGTGGACGGCGAGGTCGCCGGCATCGCCTACGCGGGCCCCTGGAA
GGCACGCAACGCCTACGACTGGACGGCCGAGTCGACCGTGTACGTCTCCCCCCGCCACCAGCGGACGGGA
CTGGGCTCCACGCTCTACACCCACCTGCTGAAGTCCCTGGAGGCACAGGGCTTCAAGAGCGTGGTCGCTG
TCATCGGGCTGCCCAACGACCCGAGCGTGCGCATGCACGAGGCGCTCGGATATGCCCCCCGCGGCATGCT
GCGGGCGGCCGGCTTCAAGCACGGGAACTGGCATGACGTGGGTTTCTGGCAGCTGGACTTCAGCCTGCCG
GTACCGCCCCGTCCGGTCCTGCCCGTCACCGAGATCTAACTGCAGAATCTTGGACTCCCATGTTGGCAAA
GGCAACCAAACAAACAATGAATGATCCGCTCCTGCATATGGGGCGGTTTGAGTATTTCAACTGCCATTTG
GGCTGAATTGAAGACATGCTCCTGTCAGAAATTCCGTGATCTTACTCAATATTCAGTAATCTCGGCCAAT
ATCCTAAATGTGCGTGGCTTTATCTGTCTTTGTATTGTTTCATCAATTCATGTAACGTTTGCTTTTCTTA
TGAATTTTCAAATAAATTATCAGATCCGAGCTCGAATTAATTCGGCGTTAATTCAGTACATTAAAAACGT
CCGCAATGTGTTATTAAGTTGTCTAAGCGTCAATTTGTTTACACCACAATATATCCTGCCA
