Features (pLannotate 1.2.2; 22 found; start..end, strand, type, name):
   1021..1422    -  CDS            Y4CG_SINFN (fragment): Protein inferred from homology: Swiss-Prot protein existence level 3. From Sinorhizobium fredii (strain NBRC 101917 / NGR234).
   1762..1786    -  misc_feature   RB T-DNA repeat: right border repeat from nopaline C58 T-DNA
   1852..2006    -  CDS            lacZα (fragment): LacZα fragment of β-galactosidase; lacZ fragment
   2012..3151    -  CDS            SBT1.9 (fragment): SBT19_ARATH - Experimental evidence at transcript level: Swiss-Prot protein existence level 2. From Arabidopsis thaliana (Mouse-ear cress).
   3353..3371    +  terminator     PGK1 terminator (fragment): S. cerevisae PGK1; transcription terminator for 3-phosphoglycerate kinase gene
   3949..5550    +  CDS            Cas9(N): N-terminal portion of Streptococcus pyogenes Cas9 (Zetsche et al., 2015)
   5551..8049    +  CDS            Cas9(C): C-terminal portion of Streptococcus pyogenes Cas9 (Zetsche et al., 2015)
   8050..8097    +  CDS            nucleoplasmin NLS: bipartite nuclear localization signal from nucleoplasmin
   8136..8388    +  terminator     NOS terminator: nopaline synthase terminator and poly(A) signal
   9556..10230   +  CDS            DsRed: DsRed is a basic (constitutively fluorescent) red fluorescent protein published in 1999, derived from Discosoma sp..
  10234..10486   +  terminator     NOS terminator: nopaline synthase terminator and poly(A) signal
  10505..10885   +  promoter       MAS promoter: mannopine synthase promoter (Velten et al., 1984)
  10891..11439   +  CDS            bar: PAT_STRHY - Experimental evidence at protein level: Swiss-Prot protein existence level 1. Inactivates phosphinothricin (PPT) by transfer of an acetyl group from acetyl CoA. Can also acetylate demethylphosphinothricin but not PTT or glutamate. This enzyme is an effector of phosphinothricin tripeptide (PTT or bialaphos) resistance. From Streptomyces hygroscopicus. Introduced by genetic manipulation and expressed in glufosinate-tolerant maize by Dekalb Genetics.
  11452..11704   +  terminator     MAS terminator: mannopine synthase terminator
  11790..11814   -  misc_feature   LB T-DNA repeat: left border repeat from nopaline C58 T-DNA
  12239..13033   +  CDS            KanR: aminoglycoside phosphotransferase; aphA-3; confers resistance to kanamycin
  13120..13708   +  rep_origin     ori: high-copy-number ColE1/pMB1/pBR322/pUC origin of replication
  13894..14034   -  misc_feature   bom: basis of mobility region from pBR322
  14136..14175   -  CDS            rop (fragment): Rop protein, which maintains plasmids at low copy number; rop
  14378..14572   -  rep_origin     pVS1 oriV: origin of replication for the Pseudomonas plasmid pVS1 (Heeb et al., 2000)
  14638..15711   -  CDS            pVS1 RepA: replication protein from the Pseudomonas plasmid pVS1 (Heeb et al., 2000)
  16140..461     -  CDS            pVS1 StaA (across the origin): stability protein from the Pseudomonas plasmid pVS1 (Heeb et al., 2000)
>Addgene plasmid #173158 | pFGC-I2Cas9 | addgene full sequence | sequence record 358594 | Addgene NGS Result
TCGGCAACCTCACCGCCGATGCGCGTGCCTTTGATCGCCCGCGACACGACAAAGGCCGCTTGTAGCCTTC
CATCCGTGACCTCAATGCGCTGCTTAACCAGCTCCACCAGGTCGGCGGTGGCCCATATGTCGTAAGGGCT
TGGCTGCACCGGAATCAGCACGAAGTCGGCTGCCTTGATCGCGGACACAGCCAAGTCCGCCGCCTGGGGC
GCTCCGTCGATCACTACGAAGTCGCGCCGGCCGATGGCCTTCACGTCGCGGTCAATCGTCGGGCGGTCGA
TGCCGACAACGGTTAGCGGTTGATCTTCCCGCACGGCCGCCCAATCGCGGGCACTGCCCTGGGGATCGGA
ATCGACTAACAGAACATCGGCCCCGGCGAGTTGCAGGGCGCGGGCTAGATGGGTTGCGATGGTCGTCTTG
CCTGACCCGCCTTTCTGGTTAAGTACAGCGATAACCTTCATGCGTTCCCCTTGCGTATTTGTTTATTTAC
TCATCGCATCATATACGCAGCGACCGCATGACGCAAGCTGTTTTACTCAAATACACATCACCTTTTTAGA
CGGCGGCGCTCGGTTTCTTCAGCGGCCAAGCTGGCCGGCCAGGCCGCCAGCTTGGCATCAGACAAACCGG
CCAGGATTTCATGCAGCCGCACGGTTGAGACGTGCGCGGGCGGCTCGAACACGTACCCGGCCGCGATCAT
CTCCGCCTCGATCTCTTCGGTAATGAAAAACGGTTCGTCCTGGCCGTCCTGGTGCGGTTTCATGCTTGTT
CCTCTTGGCGTTCATTCTCGGCGGCCGCCAGGGCGTCGGCCTCGGTCAATGCGTCCTCACGGAAGGCACC
GCGCCGCCTGGCCTCGGTGGGCGTCACTTCCTCGCTGCGCTCAAGTGCGCGGTACAGGGTCGAGCGATGC
ACGCCAAGCAGTGCAGCCGCCTCTTTCACGGTGCGGCCTTCCTGGTCGATCAGCTCGCGGGCGTGCGCGA
TCTGTGCCGGGGTGAGGGTAGGGCGGGGGCCAAACTTCACGCCTCGGGCCTTGGCGGCCTCGCGCCCGCT
CCGGGTGCGGTCGATGATTAGGGAACGCTCGAACTCGGCAATGCCGGCGAACACGGTCAACACCATGCGG
CCGGCCGGCGTGGTGGTGTCGGCCCACGGCTCTGCCAGGCTACGCAGGCCCGCGCCGGCCTCCTGGATGC
GCTCGGCAATGTCCAGTAGGTCGCGGGTGCTGCGGGCCAGGCGGTCTAGCCTGGTCACTGTCACAACGTC
GCCAGGGCGTAGGTGGTCAAGCATCCTGGCCAGCTCCGGGCGGTCGCGCCTGGTGCCGGTGATCTTCTCG
GAAAACAGCTTGGTGCAGCCGGCCGCGTGCAGTTCGGCCCGTTGGTTGGTCAAGTCCTGGTCGTCGGTGC
TGACGCGGGCATAGCCCAGCAGGCCAGCGGCGGCGCTCTTGTTCATGGCGTAATGTCTCCGGTTCTAGTC
GCAAGTATTCTACTTTATGCGACTAAAACACGCGACAAGAAAACGCCAGGAAAAGGGCAGGGCGGCAGCC
TGTCGCGTAACTTAGGACTTGTGCGACATGTCGTTTTCAGAAGACGGCTGCACTGAACGTCAGAAGCCGA
CTGCACTATAGCAGCGGAGGGGTTGGATCAAAGTACTTTGATCCCGAGGGGAACCCTGTGGTTGGCATGC
ACATACAAATGGACGAACGGATAAACCTTTTCACGCCCTTTTAAATATCCGATTATTCTAATAAACGCTC
TTTTCTCTTAGGTTTACCCGCCAATATATCCTGTCAAACACTGATAGTTTAAACTGAAGGCGGGAAACGA
CAATCTGATCCAAGCTCAAGCTGCTCTAGCATTCGCCATTCAGGCTGCGCAACTGTTGGGAAGGGCGATC
GGTGCGGGCCTCTTCGCTATTACGCCAGCTGGCGAAAGGGGGATGTGCTGCAAGGCGATTAAGTTGGGTA
ACGCCAGGGTTTTCCCAGTCACGACGTTGTAAAACGACGGCCAGTGCCAAGCTCAACGCTGCCAGATTCG
ATGTAAGTTACTGGAAACTGAACCGAAGGGAACTCTCCAGGAAACAGAGATGGAAAACTGAAACTAACTC
TGTTTCCAAACGTTAGGGTTCCTTGAAATTGCCTACCAATTGTTCCCGCTCCAACCGTCATAATCCACGG
CGCTCCGTTAATCAAACTCCAGTAATATGGCCCGTCGTTACCGCCGGAAGTAACCACGAAAACGCCTTTT
TGAATCGCTGCAAAAGATGCGACTGCGATTGGATCATTTTCTAGACCGAAACCATCATTGTCGTCATCAT
CCTCAAAACTCAATCCTAGCGACAGAGATATCACATGGACTCCATCTCGAATCGCTTGATCAATCGCTGC
GATTACATCTGATGAGTAAATCCCTTCTTCCCACGCGGCTTTGTAGATTGCTAGATGCGCGTGTGGTGCG
ATTCCTGAGGCGGTTCCTTGGGCGTAAGAGAAGTAAGACGCGTTCTTAACATGATTCCCAGCTGCAATGG
CTGCAACATGAGTGCCGTGTCCGATTGTATCGTACGGTGAAGAGTATTGGCCAATCTTGGTTTCTCTCAA
ATCAGGGTTGTTGGCGAACAAACCCTTGTTGAATACCTTAGCACCGATTAGTTTCTTGTTGCACAAGGAA
GAAGAATTGAATTCACATGCTCCTTTCCATTTAGACGGAACCGAACCAACCCCATCGTCGTGAAAGCTGG
GACTATCGGGCCAAATTCCGGTATCTATAATACCGATTACTATACCAGCTCCATAATTCGAGACCGGCCA
TGTACCGGATGTCGAATTTAAACCGATAAACTTTGGAGAGAAAGTGGTATGAAGCTTAACCGGTAAATCT
TTGGTGAACGAGACATACCCGGGTTTGTGTTTAAGACGTTGGAGCTCAGAGTTGGTGAGAACCGCGCTAA
ACCCGTGAACCGAATCGGTATAAGCGTAGATAATCTTTGGTTTTCTATTGGTTATAACTGAAGTAAGAGT
TGTGGAAAACCAGCTCCGATGATCGGAAAATGGCAACGGTTTAGCGGATAAGTCCATGTGGATGATGTAA
GGAGAGGTCTCCGCCGTTACAATCGCTACGAAAAATGAGAACACCAGAATAATTACGACGGTCATCCCCA
TGTCTGAGCAAGTTTTTTTCTCTGGTCTCTTCAAAGTGAAATGAATTTTGGTGTTAGTAAGAAACAATTA
TAGTGTTGTTGTTAATAGATGTTTAGTTTTTATTATGACAAAAAAGTTGCAGAGAATGTAACCTTTACTT
GGCTTTTGCTTTTGTTAAAGTGGTTTTAGGTGGTCGGCAACACATCATCTCTCATCATTGTTTTTTTTTC
TTTTCTCTTTCAATTGGGCTTTATCATAGAGAACAATGATTTTGGATATGAACTTATTAGTAGTTTCAGC
AATAGTTTAGACTTTCGAATCGGTAAATATCAGTAACTTAGAACTCAGGCTGAAACTTTGATTCTTTTAC
TGTATTTAGCTAGATTCTACACTTGGTGGACTCCATCAGCAATTACTTCACAGACCGAGGTAGCTCCTAC
AACTCTCTGATGCTTGATCTCGTTCAAATAGATGTCTCATAATTGCTTCTTTTTTGTTTTTGTTTTTGGG
CTTTATTAAAGAGGAGTAAGGCCCATTAAGAGAACCCGTTTGTTTGTTGGATTCGGATTTGGCAAATGGA
TAGCGCCAAAATCGTGTCGATTTTCCCGCCATCTCCATTTCTTAATCTGGGTTCTTAAACCTAAATCAGT
TACTCAGCTTCACCAAACCACCAAATTGACCGGATTTGTAAAATCGAGATGGACTATAAGGACCACGACG
GAGACTACAAGGATCATGATATTGATTACAAAGACGATGACGATAAGATGGCCCCAAAGAAGAAGCGGAA
GGTCGGTATCCACGGAGTCCCAGCAGCCGACAAGAAGTACAGCATCGGCCTGGACATCGGCACCAACTCT
GTGGGCTGGGCCGTGATCACCGACGAGTACAAGGTGCCCAGCAAGAAATTCAAGGTGCTGGGCAACACCG
ACCGGCACAGCATCAAGAAGAACCTGATCGGAGCCCTGCTGTTCGACAGCGGCGAAACAGCCGAGGCCAC
CCGGCTGAAGAGAACCGCCAGAAGAAGATACACCAGACGGAAGAACCGGATCTGCTATCTGCAAGAGATC
TTCAGCAACGAGATGGCCAAGGTGGACGACAGCTTCTTCCACAGACTGGAAGAGTCCTTCCTGGTGGAAG
AGGATAAGAAGCACGAGCGGCACCCCATCTTCGGCAACATCGTGGACGAGGTGGCCTACCACGAGAAGTA
CCCCACCATCTACCACCTGAGAAAGAAACTGGTGGACAGCACCGACAAGGCCGACCTGCGGCTGATCTAT
CTGGCCCTGGCCCACATGATCAAGTTCCGGGGCCACTTCCTGATCGAGGGCGACCTGAACCCCGACAACA
GCGACGTGGACAAGCTGTTCATCCAGCTGGTGCAGACCTACAACCAGCTGTTCGAGGAAAACCCCATCAA
CGCCAGCGGCGTGGACGCCAAGGCCATCCTGTCTGCCAGACTGAGCAAGAGCAGACGGCTGGAAAATCTG
ATCGCCCAGCTGCCCGGCGAGAAGAAGAATGGCCTGTTCGGAAACCTGATTGCCCTGAGCCTGGGCCTGA
CCCCCAACTTCAAGAGCAACTTCGACCTGGCCGAGGATGCCAAACTGCAGCTGAGCAAGGACACCTACGA
CGACGACCTGGACAACCTGCTGGCCCAGATCGGCGACCAGTACGCCGACCTGTTTCTGGCCGCCAAGAAC
CTGTCCGACGCCATCCTGCTGAGCGACATCCTGAGAGTGAACACCGAGATCACCAAGGCCCCCCTGAGCG
CCTCTATGATCAAGAGATACGACGAGCACCACCAGGACCTGACCCTGCTGAAAGCTCTCGTGCGGCAGCA
GCTGCCTGAGAAGTACAAAGAGATTTTCTTCGACCAGAGCAAGAACGGCTACGCCGGCTACATTGACGGC
GGAGCCAGCCAGGAAGAGTTCTACAAGTTCATCAAGCCCATCCTGGAAAAGATGGACGGCACCGAGGAAC
TGCTCGTGAAGCTGAACAGAGAGGACCTGCTGCGGAAGCAGCGGACCTTCGACAACGGCAGCATCCCCCA
CCAGATCCACCTGGGAGAGCTGCACGCCATTCTGCGGCGGCAGGAAGATTTTTACCCATTCCTGAAGGAC
AACCGGGAAAAGATCGAGAAGATCCTGACCTTCCGCATCCCCTACTACGTGGGCCCTCTGGCCAGGGGAA
ACAGCAGATTCGCCTGGATGACCAGAAAGAGCGAGGAAACCATCACCCCCTGGAACTTCGAGGAAGTGGT
GGACAAGGGCGCTTCCGCCCAGAGCTTCATCGAGCGGATGACCAACTTCGATAAGAACCTGCCCAACGAG
AAGGTGCTGCCCAAGCACAGCCTGCTGTACGAGTACTTCACCGTGTATAACGAGCTGACCAAAGTGAAAT
ACGTGACCGAGGGAATGAGAAAGCCCGCCTTCCTGAGCGGCGAGCAGAAAAAGGCCATCGTGGACCTGCT
GTTCAAGACCAACCGGAAAGTGACCGTGAAGCAGCTGAAAGAGGACTACTTCAAGAAAATCGAGTGCTTC
GACTCCGTGGAAATCTCCGGCGTGGAAGATCGGTTCAACGCCTCCCTGGGCACATACCACGATCTGCTGA
AAATTATCAAGGACAAGGACTTCCTGGACAATGAGGAAAACGAGGACATTCTGGAAGATATCGTGCTGAC
CCTGACACTGTTTGAGGACAGAGAGATGATCGAGGAACGGCTGAAAACCTATGCCCACCTGTTCGACGAC
AAAGTGATGAAGCAGCTGAAGCGGCGGAGATACACCGGCTGGGGCAGGCTGAGCCGGAAGCTGATCAACG
GCATCCGGGACAAGCAGTCCGGCAAGACAATCCTGGATTTCCTGAAGTCCGACGGCTTCGCCAACAGAAA
CTTCATGCAGCTGATCCACGACGACAGCCTGACCTTTAAAGAGGACATCCAGAAAGCCCAGGTGTCCGGC
CAGGGCGATAGCCTGCACGAGCACATTGCCAATCTGGCCGGCAGCCCCGCCATTAAGAAGGGCATCCTGC
AGACAGTGAAGGTGGTGGACGAGCTCGTGAAAGTGATGGGCCGGCACAAGCCCGAGAACATCGTGATCGA
AATGGCCAGAGAGAACCAGACCACCCAGAAGGGACAGAAGAACAGCCGCGAGAGAATGAAGCGGATCGAA
GAGGGCATCAAAGAGCTGGGCAGCCAGATCCTGAAAGAACACCCCGTGGAAAACACCCAGCTGCAGAACG
AGAAGCTGTACCTGTACTACCTGCAGAATGGGCGGGATATGTACGTGGACCAGGAACTGGACATCAACCG
GCTGTCCGACTACGATGTGGACCATATCGTGCCTCAGAGCTTTCTGAAGGACGACTCCATCGACAACAAG
GTGCTGACCAGAAGCGACAAGAACCGGGGCAAGAGCGACAACGTGCCCTCCGAAGAGGTCGTGAAGAAGA
TGAAGAACTACTGGCGGCAGCTGCTGAACGCCAAGCTGATTACCCAGAGAAAGTTCGACAATCTGACCAA
GGCCGAGAGAGGCGGCCTGAGCGAACTGGATAAGGCCGGCTTCATCAAGAGACAGCTGGTGGAAACCCGG
CAGATCACAAAGCACGTGGCACAGATCCTGGACTCCCGGATGAACACTAAGTACGACGAGAATGACAAGC
TGATCCGGGAAGTGAAAGTGATCACCCTGAAGTCCAAGCTGGTGTCCGATTTCCGGAAGGATTTCCAGTT
TTACAAAGTGCGCGAGATCAACAACTACCACCACGCCCACGACGCCTACCTGAACGCCGTCGTGGGAACC
GCCCTGATCAAAAAGTACCCTAAGCTGGAAAGCGAGTTCGTGTACGGCGACTACAAGGTGTACGACGTGC
GGAAGATGATCGCCAAGAGCGAGCAGGAAATCGGCAAGGCTACCGCCAAGTACTTCTTCTACAGCAACAT
CATGAACTTTTTCAAGACCGAGATTACCCTGGCCAACGGCGAGATCCGGAAGCGGCCTCTGATCGAGACA
AACGGCGAAACCGGGGAGATCGTGTGGGATAAGGGCCGGGATTTTGCCACCGTGCGGAAAGTGCTGAGCA
TGCCCCAAGTGAATATCGTGAAAAAGACCGAGGTGCAGACAGGCGGCTTCAGCAAAGAGTCTATCCTGCC
CAAGAGGAACAGCGATAAGCTGATCGCCAGAAAGAAGGACTGGGACCCTAAGAAGTACGGCGGCTTCGAC
AGCCCCACCGTGGCCTATTCTGTGCTGGTGGTGGCCAAAGTGGAAAAGGGCAAGTCCAAGAAACTGAAGA
GTGTGAAAGAGCTGCTGGGGATCACCATCATGGAAAGAAGCAGCTTCGAGAAGAATCCCATCGACTTTCT
GGAAGCCAAGGGCTACAAAGAAGTGAAAAAGGACCTGATCATCAAGCTGCCTAAGTACTCCCTGTTCGAG
CTGGAAAACGGCCGGAAGAGAATGCTGGCCTCTGCCGGCGAACTGCAGAAGGGAAACGAACTGGCCCTGC
CCTCCAAATATGTGAACTTCCTGTACCTGGCCAGCCACTATGAGAAGCTGAAGGGCTCCCCCGAGGATAA
TGAGCAGAAACAGCTGTTTGTGGAACAGCACAAGCACTACCTGGACGAGATCATCGAGCAGATCAGCGAG
TTCTCCAAGAGAGTGATCCTGGCCGACGCTAATCTGGACAAAGTGCTGTCCGCCTACAACAAGCACCGGG
ATAAGCCCATCAGAGAGCAGGCCGAGAATATCATCCACCTGTTTACCCTGACCAATCTGGGAGCCCCTGC
CGCCTTCAAGTACTTTGACACCACCATCGACCGGAAGAGGTACACCAGCACCAAAGAGGTGCTGGACGCC
ACCCTGATCCACCAGAGCATCACCGGCCTGTACGAGACACGGATCGACCTGTCTCAGCTGGGAGGCGACA
AAAGGCCGGCGGCCACGAAAAAGGCCGGCCAGGCAAAAAAGAAAAAGTAAGGATCTTGATTGATCGATAG
AGCTCGAATTTCCCCGATCGTTCAAACATTTGGCAATAAAGTTTCTTAAGATTGAATCCTGTTGCCGGTC
TTGCGATGATTATCATATAATTTCTGTTGAATTACGTTAAGCATGTAATAATTAACATGTAATGCATGAC
GTTATTTATGAGATGGGTTTTTATGATTAGAGTCCCGCAATTATACATTTAATACGCGATAGAAAACAAA
ATATAGCGCGCAAACTAGGATAAATTATCGCGCGCGGTGTCATCTATGTTACTAGATCGGGGATCCTTCC
ATGGGAATTCTGAGCTCTCTTCATCGGTGATTGATTCCTTTAAAGACTTATGTTTCTTATCTTGCTTCTG
AGGCAAGTATTCAGTTACCAGTTACCACTTATATTCTGGACTTTCTGACTGCATCCTCATTTTTCCAACA
TTTTAAATTTCACTATTGGCTGAATGCTTCTTCTTTGAGGAAGAAACAATTCAGATGGCAGAAATGTATC
AACCAATGCATATATACAAATGTACCTCTTGTTCTCAAAACATCTATCGGATGGTTCCATTTGCTTTGTC
ATCCAATTAGTGACTACTTTATATTATTCACTCCTCTTTATTACTATTTTCATGCGAGGTTGCCATGTAC
ATTATATTTGTAAGGATTGACGCTATTGAGCGTTTTTCTTCAATTTTCTTTATTTTAGACATGGGTATGA
AATGTGTGTTAGAGTTGGGTTGAATGAGATATACGTTCAAGTGAAGTGGCATACCGTTGTCGAGTAAGGA
TGACCTACCCATTCTTGAGACAAATGTTACATTTTAGTATCAGAGTAAAATGTGTACCTATAACTCAAAT
TCGATTGACATGTATCCATTCAACATAAAATTAAACCAGCCTGCACCTGCATCCACATTTCAAGTATTTT
CAAACCGTTCGGCTCCTATCCACCGGGTGTAACAAGACGGATTCCGAATTTGGAAGATTTTGACTCAAAT
TCCCAATTTATATTGACCGTGACTAAATCAACTTTAACTTCTATAATTCTGATTAAGCTCCCAATTTATA
TTCCCAACGGCACTACCTCCAAAATTTATAGACTCTCATCCCCTTTTAAACCAACTTAGTAAACGCTCTT
TTTTTTAATTTTATGAAGTTAAGTTTTTACCTTGTTTTTAAAAAGAATCGTTCATAAGATGCCATGCCAG
AACATTAGCTACACGTTACACATAGCATGCAGCCGCGGAGAATTGTTTTTCTTCGCCACTTGTCACTCCC
TTCAAACACCTAAGAGCTTCTCTCTCACAGCACACACATACAATCACATGCGTGCATGCATTATTACACG
TGATCGCCATGCAAATCTCCTTTATAGTCTATAAATTAACTCATCCGCTTCACTCTTTACTCAAACCAAA
ACTCATCAATACAAACAAGATTAAAAACATACCCCATGCGGTCTTCCAAGAATGTTATCAAGGAGTTCAT
GAGGTTTAAGGTTCGCATGGAAGGAACGGTCAATGGGCACGAGTTTGAAATAGAAGGCGAAGGAGAGGGG
AGGCCATACGAAGGCCACAATACCGTAAAGCTTAAGGTAACCAAGGGGGGACCTTTGCCATTTGCTTGGG
ATATTTTGTCACCACAATTTCAGTATGGAAGCAAGGTATATGTCAAGCACCCTGCCGACATACCAGACTA
TAAAAAGCTGTCATTTCCTGAAGGATTTAAATGGGAAAGGGTCATGAACTTTGAAGACGGTGGCGTCGTT
ACTGTAACCCAGGATTCCAGTTTGCAGGATGGCTGTTTCATCTACAAGGTCAAGTTCATTGGCGTGAACT
TTCCTTCCGATGGACCTGTTATGCAAAAGAAGACAATGGGCTGGGAAGCCAGCACTGAGCGTTTGTATCC
TCGTGATGGCGTGTTGAAAGGAGAGATTCATAAGGCTCTGAAGCTGAAAAACGGTGGTCATTACCTAGTT
GAATTCAAAAGTATTTACATGGCAAAGAAGCCTGTGCAGCTACCAGGGTACTACTATGTTGACTCCAAAC
TGGATATAACAAGCCACAACGAAGACTATACAATCGTTGAGCAGTATGAAAGAACCGAGGGACGCCACCA
TCTGTTCCTTTAAGATCGTTCAAACATTTGGCAATAAAGTTTCTTAAGATTGAATCCTGTTGCCGGTCTT
GCGATGATTATCATATAATTTCTGTTGAATTACGTTAAGCATGTAATAATTAACATGTAATGCATGACGT
TATTTATGAGATGGGTTTTTATGATTAGAGTCCCGCAATTATACATTTAATACGCGATAGAAAACAAAAT
ATAGCGCGCAAACTAGGATAAATTATCGCGCGCGGTGTCATCTATGTTACTAGATCGCATGGGAATTCTG
AGATTTTTCAAATCAGTGCGCAAGACGTGACGTAAGTATCCGAGTCAGTTTTTATTTTTCTACTAATTTG
GTCGTTTATTTCGGCGTGTAGGACATGGCAACCGGGCCTGAATTTCGCGGGTATTCTGTTTCTATTCCAA
CTTTTTCTTGATCCGCAGCCATTAACGACTTTTGAATAGATACGCTGACACGCCAAGCCTCGCTAGTCAA
AAGTGTACCAAACAACGCTTTACAGCAAGAACGGAATGCGCGTGACGCTCGCGGTGACGCCATTTCGCCT
TTTCAGAAATGGATAAATAGCCTTGCTTCCTATTATATCTTCCCAAATTACCAATACATTACACTAGCAT
CTGAATTTCATAACCAATCTCGATACACCAAATCGAATCGATGAGCCCAGAACGACGCCCGGCCGACATC
CGCCGTGCCACCGAGGCGGACATGCCGGCGGTCTGCACCATCGTCAACCACTACATCGAGACAAGCACGG
TCAACTTCCGTACCGAGCCGCAGGAACCGCAGGAGTGGACGGACGACCTCGTCCGTCTGCGGGAGCGCTA
TCCCTGGCTCGTCGCCGAGGTGGACGGCGAGGTCGCCGGCATCGCCTACGCGGGCCCCTGGAAGGCACGC
AACGCCTACGACTGGACGGCCGAGTCGACCGTGTACGTCTCCCCCCGCCACCAGCGGACGGGACTGGGCT
CCACGCTCTACACCCACCTGCTGAAGTCCCTGGAGGCACAGGGCTTCAAGAGCGTGGTCGCTGTCATCGG
GCTGCCCAACGACCCGAGCGTGCGCATGCACGAGGCGCTCGGATATGCCCCCCGCGGCATGCTGCGGGCG
GCCGGCTTCAAGCACGGGAACTGGCATGACGTGGGTTTCTGGCAGCTGGACTTCAGCCTGCCGGTACCGC
CCCGTCCGGTCCTGCCCGTCACCGAGATTTGACTGCAGAATCTTGGACTCCCATGTTGGCAAAGGCAACC
AAACAAACAATGAATGATCCGCTCCTGCATATGGGGCGGTTTGAGTATTTCAACTGCCATTTGGGCTGAA
TTGAAGACATGCTCCTGTCAGAAATTCCGTGATCTTACTCAATATTCAGTAATCTCGGCCAATATCCTAA
ATGTGCGTGGCTTTATCTGTCTTTGTATTGTTTCATCAATTCATGTAACGTTTGCTTTTCTTATGAATTT
TCAAATAAATTATCAGATCCGAGCTCGAATTAATTCGGCGTTAATTCAGTACATTAAAAACGTCCGCAAT
GTGTTATTAAGTTGTCTAAGCGTCAATTTGTTTACACCACAATATATCCTGCCACCAGCCAGCCAACAGC
TCCCCGACCGGCAGCTCGGCACAAAATCACCACTCGATACAGGCAGCCCATCAGTCCGGGACGGCGTCAG
CGGGAGAGCCGTTGTAAGGCGGCAGACTTTGCTCATGTTACCGATGCTATTCGGAAGAACGGCAACTAAG
CTGCCGGGTTTGAAACACGGATGATCTCGCGGAGGGTAGCATGTTGATTGTAACGATGACAGAGCGTTGC
TGCCTGTGATCACCGCGGTTTCAAAATCGGCTCCGTCGATACTATGTTATACGCCAACTTTGAAAACAAC
TTTGAAAAAGCTGTTTTCTGGTATTTAAGGTTTTAGAATGCAAGGAACAGTGAATTGGAGTTCGTCTTGT
TATAATTAGCTTCTTGGGGTATCTTTAAATACTGTAGAAAAGAGGAAGGAAATAATAAATGGCTAAAATG
AGAATATCACCGGAATTGAAAAAACTGATCGAAAAATACCGCTGCGTAAAAGATACGGAAGGAATGTCTC
CTGCTAAGGTATATAAGCTGGTGGGAGAAAATGAAAACCTATATTTAAAAATGACGGACAGCCGGTATAA
AGGGACCACCTATGATGTGGAACGGGAAAAGGACATGATGCTATGGCTGGAAGGAAAGCTGCCTGTTCCA
AAGGTCCTGCACTTTGAACGGCATGATGGCTGGAGCAATCTGCTCATGAGTGAGGCCGATGGCGTCCTTT
GCTCGGAAGAGTATGAAGATGAACAAAGCCCTGAAAAGATTATCGAGCTGTATGCGGAGTGCATCAGGCT
CTTTCACTCCATCGACATATCGGATTGTCCCTATACGAATAGCTTAGACAGCCGCTTAGCCGAATTGGAT
TACTTACTGAATAACGATCTGGCCGATGTGGATTGCGAAAACTGGGAAGAAGACACTCCATTTAAAGATC
CGCGCGAGCTGTATGATTTTTTAAAGACGGAAAAGCCCGAAGAGGAACTTGTCTTTTCCCACGGCGACCT
GGGAGACAGCAACATCTTTGTGAAAGATGGCAAAGTAAGTGGCTTTATTGATCTTGGGAGAAGCGGCAGG
GCGGACAAGTGGTATGACATTGCCTTCTGCGTCCGGTCGATCAGGGAGGATATCGGGGAAGAACAGTATG
TCGAGCTATTTTTTGACTTACTGGGGATCAAGCCTGATTGGGAGAAAATAAAATATTATATTTTACTGGA
TGAATTGTTTTAGTACCTAGAATGCATGACCAAAATCCCTTAACGTGAGTTTTCGTTCCACTGAGCGTCA
GACCCCGTAGAAAAGATCAAAGGATCTTCTTGAGATCCTTTTTTTCTGCGCGTAATCTGCTGCTTGCAAA
CAAAAAAACCACCGCTACCAGCGGTGGTTTGTTTGCCGGATCAAGAGCTACCAACTCTTTTTCCGAAGGT
AACTGGCTTCAGCAGAGCGCAGATACCAAATACTGTCCTTCTAGTGTAGCCGTAGTTAGGCCACCACTTC
AAGAACTCTGTAGCACCGCCTACATACCTCGCTCTGCTAATCCTGTTACCAGTGGCTGCTGCCAGTGGCG
ATAAGTCGTGTCTTACCGGGTTGGACTCAAGACGATAGTTACCGGATAAGGCGCAGCGGTCGGGCTGAAC
GGGGGGTTCGTGCACACAGCCCAGCTTGGAGCGAACGACCTACACCGAACTGAGATACCTACAGCGTGAG
CTATGAGAAAGCGCCACGCTTCCCGAAGGGAGAAAGGCGGACAGGTATCCGGTAAGCGGCAGGGTCGGAA
CAGGAGAGCGCACGAGGGAGCTTCCAGGGGGAAACGCCTGGTATCTTTATAGTCCTGTCGGGTTTCGCCA
CCTCTGACTTGAGCGTCGATTTTTGTGATGCTCGTCAGGGGGGCGGAGCCTATGGAAAAACGCCAGCAAC
GCGGCCTTTTTACGGTTCCTGGCCTTTTGCTGGCCTTTTGCTCACATGTTCTTTCCTGCGTTATCCCCTG
ATTCTGTGGATAACCGTATTACCGCCTTTGAGTGAGCTGATACCGCTCGCCGCAGCCGAACGACCGAGCG
CAGCGAGTCAGTGAGCGAGGAAGCGGAAGAGCGCCTGATGCGGTATTTTCTCCTTACGCATCTGTGCGGT
ATTTCACACCGCATATGGTGCACTCTCAGTACAATCTGCTCTGATGCCGCATAGTTAAGCCAGTATACAC
TCCGCTATCGCTACGTGACTGGGTCATGGCTGCGCCCCGACACCCGCCAACACCCGCTGACGCGCCCTGA
CGGGCTTGTCTGCTCCCGGCATCCGCTTACAGACAAGCTGTGACCGTCTCCGGGAGCTGCATGTGTCAGA
GGTTTTCACCGTCATCACCGAAACGCGCGAGGCAGGGTGCCTTGATGTGGGCGCCGGCGGTCGAGTGGCG
ACGGCGCGGCTTGTCCGCGCCCTGGTAGATTGCCTGGCCGTAGGCCAGCCATTTTTGAGCGGCCAGCGGC
CGCGATAGGCCGACGCGAAGCGGCGGGGCGTAGGGAGCGCAGCGACCGAAGGGTAGGCGCTTTTTGCAGC
TCTTCGGCTGTGCGCTGGCCAGACAGTTATGCACAGGCCAGGCGGGTTTTAAGAGTTTTAATAAGTTTTA
AAGAGTTTTAGGCGGAAAAATCGCCTTTTTTCTCTTTTATATCAGTCACTTACATGTGTGACCGGTTCCC
AATGTACGGCTTTGGGTTCCCAATGTACGGGTTCCGGTTCCCAATGTACGGCTTTGGGTTCCCAATGTAC
GTGCTATCCACAGGAAAGAGACCTTTTCGACCTTTTTCCCCTGCTAGGGCAATTTGCCCTAGCATCTGCT
CCGTACATTAGGAACCGGCGGATGCTTCGCCCTCGATCAGGTTGCGGTAGCGCATGACTAGGATCGGGCC
AGCCTGCCCCGCCTCCTCCTTCAAATCGTACTCCGGCAGGTCATTTGACCCGATCAGCTTGCGCACGGTG
AAACAGAACTTCTTGAACTCTCCGGCGCTGCCACTGCGTTCGTAGATCGTCTTGAACAACCATCTGGCTT
CTGCCTTGCCTGCGGCGCGGCGTGCCAGGCGGTAGAGAAAACGGCCGATGCCGGGATCGATCAAAAAGTA
ATCGGGGTGAACCGTCAGCACGTCCGGGTTCTTGCCTTCTGTGATCTCGCGGTACATCCAATCAGCTAGC
TCGATCTCGATGTACTCCGGCCGCCCGGTTTCGCTCTTTACGATCTTGTAGCGGCTAATCAAGGCTTCAC
CCTCGGATACCGTCACCAGGCGGCCGTTCTTGGCCTTCTTCGTACGCTGCATGGCAACGTGCGTGGTGTT
TAACCGAATGCAGGTTTCTACCAGGTCGTCTTTCTGCTTTCCGCCATCGGCTCGCCGGCAGAACTTGAGT
ACGTCCGCAACGTGTGGACGGAACACGCGGCCGGGCTTGTCTCCCTTCCCTTCCCGGTATCGGTTCATGG
ATTCGGTTAGATGGGAAACCGCCATCAGTACCAGGTCGTAATCCCACACACTGGCCATGCCGGCCGGCCC
TGCGGAAACCTCTACGTGCCCGTCTGGAAGCTCGTAGCGGATCACCTCGCCAGCTCGTCGGTCACGCTTC
GACAGACGGAAAACGGCCACGTCCATGATGCTGCGACTATCGCGGGTGCCCACGTCATAGAGCATCGGAA
CGAAAAAATCTGGTTGCTCGTCGCCCTTGGGCGGCTTCCTAATCGACGGCGCACCGGCTGCCGGCGGTTG
CCGGGATTCTTTGCGGATTCGATCAGCGGCCGCTTGCCACGATTCACCGGGGCGTGCTTCTGCCTCGATG
CGTTGCCGCTGGGCGGCCTGCGCGGCCTTCAACTTCTCCACCAGGTCATCACCCAGCGCCGCGCCGATTT
GTACCGGGCCGGATGGTTTGCGACCGCTCACGCCGATTCCTCGGGCTTGGGGGTTCCAGTGCCATTGCAG
GGCCGGCAGGCAACCCAGCCGCTTACGCCTGGCCAACCGCCCGTTCCTCCACACATGGGGCATTCCACGG
CGTCGGTGCCTGGTTGTTCTTGATTTTCCATGCCGCCTCCTTTAGCCGCTAAAATTCATCTACTCATTTA
TTCATTTGCTCATTTACTCTGGTAGCTGCGCGATGTATTCAGATAGCAGCTCGGTAATGGTCTTGCCTTG
GCGTACCGCGTACATCTTCAGCTTGGTGTGATCCTCCGCCGGCAACTGAAAGTTGACCCGCTTCATGGCT
GGCGTGTCTGCCAGGCTGGCCAACGTTGCAGCCTTGCTGCTGCGTGCGCTCGGACGGCCGGCACTTAGCG
TGTTTGTGCTTTTGCTCATTTTCTCTTTACCTCATTAACTCAAATGAGTTTTGATTTAATTTCAGCGGCC
AGCGCCTGGACCTCGCGGGCAGCGTCGCCCTCGGGTTCTGATTCAAGAACGGTTGTGCCGGCGGCGGCAG
TGCCTGGGTAGCTCACGCGCTGCGTGATACGGGACTCAAGAATGGGCAGCTCGTACCCGGCCAGCGCC
